>Addgene plasmid #103054 | pCAGGS_3E5E_eGFP | depositor full sequence | sequence record 197128 | pCAGGS_3E5E_eGFP Full Plasmid Sequence
GTCGACATTGATTATTGACTAGTTATTAATAGTAATCAATTACGGGGTCATTAGTTCATAGCCCATATAT
GGAGTTCCGCGTTACATAACTTACGGTAAATGGCCCGCCTGGCTGACCGCCCAACGACCCCCGCCCATTG
ACGTCAATAATGACGTATGTTCCCATAGTAACGCCAATAGGGACTTTCCATTGACGTCAATGGGTGGACT
ATTTACGGTAAACTGCCCACTTGGCAGTACATCAAGTGTATCATATGCCAAGTACGCCCCCTATTGACGT
CAATGACGGTAAATGGCCCGCCTGGCATTATGCCCAGTACATGACCTTATGGGACTTTCCTACTTGGCAG
TACATCTACGTATTAGTCATCGCTATTACCATGGGTCGAGGTGAGCCCCACGTTCTGCTTCACTCTCCCC
ATCTCCCCCCCCTCCCCACCCCCAATTTTGTATTTATTTATTTTTTAATTATTTTGTGCAGCGATGGGGG
CGGGGGGGGGGGGGGCGCGCGCCAGGCGGGGCGGGGCGGGGCGAGGGGCGGGGCGGGGCGAGGCGGAGAG
GTGCGGCGGCAGCCAATCAGAGCGGCGCGCTCCGAAAGTTTCCTTTTATGGCGAGGCGGCGGCGGCGGCG
GCCCTATAAAAAGCGAAGCGCGCGGCGGGCGGGAGTCGCTGCGTTGCCTTCGCCCCGTGCCCCGCTCCGC
GCCGCCTCGCGCCGCCCGCCCCGGCTCTGACTGACCGCGTTACTCCCACAGGTGAGCGGGCGGGACGGCC
CTTCTCCTCCGGGCTGTAATTAGCGCTTGGTTTAATGACGGCTCGTTTCTTTTCTGTGGCTGCGTGAAAG
CCTTAAAGGGCTCCGGGAGGGCCCTTTGTGCGGGGGGGAGCGGCTCGGGGGGTGCGTGCGTGTGTGTGTG
CGTGGGGAGCGCCGCGTGCGGCCCGCGCTGCCCGGCGGCTGTGAGCGCTGCGGGCGCGGCGCGGGGCTTT
GTGCGCTCCGCGTGTGCGCGAGGGGAGCGCGGCCGGGGGCGGTGCCCCGCGGTGCGGGGGGGCTGCGAGG
GGAACAAAGGCTGCGTGCGGGGTGTGTGCGTGGGGGGGTGAGCAGGGGGTGTGGGCGCGGCGGTCGGGCT
GTAACCCCCCCCTGCACCCCCCTCCCCGAGTTGCTGAGCACGGCCCGGCTTCGGGTGCGGGGCTCCGTGC
GGGGCGTGGCGCGGGGCTCGCCGTGCCGGGCGGGGGGTGGCGGCAGGTGGGGGTGCCGGGCGGGGCGGGG
CCGCCTCGGGCCGGGGAGGGCTCGGGGGAGGGGCGCGGCGGCCCCGGAGCGCCGGCGGCTGTCGAGGCGC
GGCGAGCCGCAGCCATTGCCTTTTATGGTAATCGTGCGAGAGGGCGCAAGGGACTTCCTTTGTCCCAAAT
CTGTGCGGAGCCGAAATCTGGGAGGCGCCGCCGCACCCCCTCTAGCGGGCGCGGGGCGAAGCGGTGCGGC
GCCGGCAGGAAGGAAATGGGCGGGGAGGGCCTTCGTGCGTCGCCGCGCCGCCGTCCCCTTCTCCCTCTCC
AGCCTCGGGGCTGTCCGCGGGGGGACGGCTGCCTTCGGGGGGGACGGGGCAGGGCGGGGTTCGGCTTCTG
GCGTGTGACCGGCAGCTCTAGAGCCTCTGCTAACCATGTTCATGCCTTCTTCTTTTTCCTACAGCTCCTG
GGCAACGTGCTGGTTATTGTGCTGTCTCATCATTTTGGCAAAGAATTCCTCGAGGGTACCCCCGGGGCGG
CCGCGAGCTCTTAATTAGCTAGCGAATTGTGTGTCCACTGATGAGTCCGTGAGGACGAAACCCGGAGTCC
CGGGTCTGGACACACAAAAAAGAAGAAATAGATTTATTTTTAAATTTTTGTGTGCGACCATTTTTCCAGG
AATCCTTTTTGCAACGTTTATTCTGGCGAGCCTTCTGATGAGCGTGGTCAATGTCTTAATTATCATTAAC
ACGAAGATTATTATCTAGTCTGCTATATTGTAAAGAAGGTATTTCTGATTTTACAGTCCTGCCTTTTCTT
TTAATTTTATCATTCTGTATGAAATAGTAGCTTACTAGACAAAAATGTTAAGGTTATTACACCTAATCTC
TTATTTTACACAAAGATTAAGGCTATCACCGTTTTTAAAACGACAAATTAAAGTAATGATAATTATAAAA
AACTTAATCTTAAAGATCAATTTTGTTTTAAGAAGTTGTGTTATCAACCAAAACACTATTCCATCTGACA
GGATATTGATACAACATTATTATATCAATAACAATATGAGCCCAGACCTTTCGTTAAAGCTTAATTATAA
AGAGTGCAGAGTTTATTATGTTGCGTTAAATTCATTGCGGCAGTAATATGTCACACATGCTGCATTGTGA
ATTTTTTGATTATCACGCAGGGAGAGAGGCTAAATATAGTATATAATATAGGGACTCCTTTCGTTATTTA
AATAGTTGTTTATTGAGATTAGATCAATATGATGTATGAGAGCAATTTATGAGTTTTTTATAATCTGTAT
GTTAATAACCAACCTTTGCAAGTATCAGGATACTATGCGGCCGCTTACTTGTACAGCTCGTCCATGCCGA
GAGTGATCCCGGCGGCGGTCACGAACTCCAGCAGGACCATGTGATCGCGCTTCTCGTTGGGGTCTTTGCT
CAGGGCGGACTGGGTGCTCAGGTAGTGGTTGTCGGGCAGCAGCACGGGGCCGTCGCCGATGGGGGTGTTC
TGCTGGTAGTGGTCGGCGAGCTGCACGCTGCCGTCCTCGATGTTGTGGCGGATCTTGAAGTTCACCTTGA
TGCCGTTCTTCTGCTTGTCGGCCATGATATAGACGTTGTGGCTGTTGTAGTTGTACTCCAGCTTGTGCCC
CAGGATGTTGCCGTCCTCCTTGAAGTCGATGCCCTTCAGCTCGATGCGGTTCACCAGGGTGTCGCCCTCG
AACTTCACCTCGGCGCGGGTCTTGTAGTTGCCGTCGTCCTTGAAGAAGATGGTGCGCTCCTGGACGTAGC
CTTCGGGCATGGCGGACTTGAAGAAGTCGTGCTGCTTCATGTGGTCGGGGTAGCGGCTGAAGCACTGCAC
GCCGTAGGTCAGGGTGGTCACGAGGGTGGGCCAGGGCACGGGCAGCTTGCCGGTGGTGCAGATGAACTTC
AGGGTCAGCTTGCCGTAGGTGGCATCGCCCTCGCCCTCGCCGGACACGCTGAACTTGTGGCCGTTTACGT
CGCCGTCCAGCTCGACCAGGATGGGCACCACCCCGGTGAACAGCTCCTCGCCCTTGCTCACCATCATATG
AGACATACTCGGAATTTTGTGATTCCGAGCAATTTGTCTTTTAACTATTTCCAATGTTTTACCCCAAGCT
TTAGGGTTGTTGAATCTTCAATCCCCTAAGTGTTCAAGTTCAAAACCAAGGTTAATTCTCAATCTTGCTT
GTTTGACTGTGAACTAATGCTGTCCTTTAACAATAATGTTTCTATTAAGGTTGTTGGATCACCCTGCAGA
GTCTGAGGTGGAACTTGTGATGTGATAAGACCTAGGTGTTGACAAGGGATTTTCAACTGAGCACACTGAT
GCCCTTGCTCCCTTCGGAGACCTAGGTTGTTCTCTATCTTTGTGATGTGGCTCTGAAACAAACCAGGTGT
GATTACAGTAACAATTTCAATTTAAATTCCGATATAAATTTCAATGAGAGGAAAATTATTAATCTTCCTC
ATAGTTATTCGCACACAAAAGATCCTAAAAATTCTTCTTTCTTTTTGTGTGTCCGGGGTCGGCATGGCAT
CTCCACCTCCTCGCGGTCCGACCTGGGCATCCGAAGGAGGACGTCGTCCACTCGGATGGCTAAGGGAGAG
CTCCCTAGATCGGAACTCGCTAGCAGATCTTTTTCCCTCTGCCAAAAATTATGGGGACATCATGAAGCCC
CTTGAGCATCTGACTTCTGGCTAATAAAGGAAATTTATTTTCATTGCAATAGTGTGTTGGAATTTTTTGT
GTCTCTCACTCGGAAGGACATATGGGAGGGCAAATCATTTAAAACATCAGAATGAGTATTTGGTTTAGAG
TTTGGCAACATATGCCCATATGCTGGCTGCCATGAACAAAGGTGGCTATAAAGAGGTCATCAGTATATGA
AACAGCCCCCTGCTGTCCATTCCTTATTCCATAGAAAAGCCTTGACTTGAGGTTAGATTTTTTTTATATT
TTGTTTTGTGTTATTTTTTTCTTTAACATCCCTAAAATTTTCCTTACATGTTTTACTAGCCAGATTTTTC
CTCCTCTCCTGACTACTCCCAGTCATAGCTGTCCCTCTTCTCTTATGAAGATCCCTCGACCTGCAGCCCA
AGCTTGGCGTAATCATGGTCATAGCTGTTTCCTGTGTGAAATTGTTATCCGCTCACAATTCCACACAACA
TACGAGCCGGAAGCATAAAGTGTAAAGCCTGGGGTGCCTAATGAGTGAGCTAACTCACATTAATTGCGTT
GCGCTCACTGCCCGCTTTCCAGTCGGGAAACCTGTCGTGCCAGCGGATCCGCATCTCAATTAGTCAGCAA
CCATAGTCCCGCCCCTAACTCCGCCCATCCCGCCCCTAACTCCGCCCAGTTCCGCCCATTCTCCGCCCCA
TGGCTGACTAATTTTTTTTATTTATGCAGAGGCCGAGGCCGCCTCGGCCTCTGAGCTATTCCAGAAGTAG
TGAGGAGGCTTTTTTGGAGGCCTAGGCTTTTGCAAAAAGCTAACTTGTTTATTGCAGCTTATAATGGTTA
CAAATAAAGCAATAGCATCACAAATTTCACAAATAAAGCATTTTTTTCACTGCATTCTAGTTGTGGTTTG
TCCAAACTCATCAATGTATCTTATCATGTCTGGATCCGCTGCATTAATGAATCGGCCAACGCGCGGGGAG
AGGCGGTTTGCGTATTGGGCGCTCTTCCGCTTCCTCGCTCACTGACTCGCTGCGCTCGGTCGTTCGGCTG
CGGCGAGCGGTATCAGCTCACTCAAAGGCGGTAATACGGTTATCCACAGAATCAGGGGATAACGCAGGAA
AGAACATGTGAGCAAAAGGCCAGCAAAAGGCCAGGAACCGTAAAAAGGCCGCGTTGCTGGCGTTTTTCCA
TAGGCTCCGCCCCCCTGACGAGCATCACAAAAATCGACGCTCAAGTCAGAGGTGGCGAAACCCGACAGGA
CTATAAAGATACCAGGCGTTTCCCCCTGGAAGCTCCCTCGTGCGCTCTCCTGTTCCGACCCTGCCGCTTA
CCGGATACCTGTCCGCCTTTCTCCCTTCGGGAAGCGTGGCGCTTTCTCAATGCTCACGCTGTAGGTATCT
CAGTTCGGTGTAGGTCGTTCGCTCCAAGCTGGGCTGTGTGCACGAACCCCCCGTTCAGCCCGACCGCTGC
GCCTTATCCGGTAACTATCGTCTTGAGTCCAACCCGGTAAGACACGACTTATCGCCACTGGCAGCAGCCA
CTGGTAACAGGATTAGCAGAGCGAGGTATGTAGGCGGTGCTACAGAGTTCTTGAAGTGGTGGCCTAACTA
CGGCTACACTAGAAGGACAGTATTTGGTATCTGCGCTCTGCTGAAGCCAGTTACCTTCGGAAAAAGAGTT
GGTAGCTCTTGATCCGGCAAACAAACCACCGCTGGTAGCGGTGGTTTTTTTGTTTGCAAGCAGCAGATTA
CGCGCAGAAAAAAAGGATCTCAAGAAGATCCTTTGATCTTTTCTACGGGGTCTGACGCTCAGTGGAACGA
AAACTCACGTTAAGGGATTTTGGTCATGAGATTATCAAAAAGGATCTTCACCTAGATCCTTTTAAATTAA
AAATGAAGTTTTAAATCAATCTAAAGTATATATGAGTAAACTTGGTCTGACAGTTACCAATGCTTAATCA
GTGAGGCACCTATCTCAGCGATCTGTCTATTTCGTTCATCCATAGTTGCCTGACTCCCCGTCGTGTAGAT
AACTACGATACGGGAGGGCTTACCATCTGGCCCCAGTGCTGCAATGATACCGCGAGACCCACGCTCACCG
GCTCCAGATTTATCAGCAATAAACCAGCCAGCCGGAAGGGCCGAGCGCAGAAGTGGTCCTGCAACTTTAT
CCGCCTCCATCCAGTCTATTAATTGTTGCCGGGAAGCTAGAGTAAGTAGTTCGCCAGTTAATAGTTTGCG
CAACGTTGTTGCCATTGCTACAGGCATCGTGGTGTCACGCTCGTCGTTTGGTATGGCTTCATTCAGCTCC
GGTTCCCAACGATCAAGGCGAGTTACATGATCCCCCATGTTGTGCAAAAAAGCGGTTAGCTCCTTCGGTC
CTCCGATCGTTGTCAGAAGTAAGTTGGCCGCAGTGTTATCACTCATGGTTATGGCAGCACTGCATAATTC
TCTTACTGTCATGCCATCCGTAAGATGCTTTTCTGTGACTGGTGAGTACTCAACCAAGTCATTCTGAGAA
TAGTGTATGCGGCGACCGAGTTGCTCTTGCCCGGCGTCAATACGGGATAATACCGCGCCACATAGCAGAA
CTTTAAAAGTGCTCATCATTGGAAAACGTTCTTCGGGGCGAAAACTCTCAAGGATCTTACCGCTGTTGAG
ATCCAGTTCGATGTAACCCACTCGTGCACCCAACTGATCTTCAGCATCTTTTACTTTCACCAGCGTTTCT
GGGTGAGCAAAAACAGGAAGGCAAAATGCCGCAAAAAAGGGAATAAGGGCGACACGGAAATGTTGAATAC
TCATACTCTTCCTTTTTCAATATTATTGAAGCATTTATCAGGGTTATTGTCTCATGAGCGGATACATATT
TGAATGTATTTAGAAAAATAAACAAATAGGGGTTCCGCGCACATTTCCCCGAAAAGTGCCACCTG
Features (pLannotate 1.2.2; 19 found; start..end, strand, type, name):
      4..383     +  enhancer       CMV enhancer: human cytomegalovirus immediate early enhancer
    386..661     +  promoter       chicken β-actin promoter: No description available
    662..1674    +  intron         chimeric intron: chimera between introns from chicken β-actin and rabbit β-globin
   1672..1758    +  CDS            HBB (fragment): HBB_LEPEU - Experimental evidence at protein level: Swiss-Prot protein existence level 1. Involved in oxygen transport from the lung to the various peripheral tissues. From Lepus europaeus (European hare).
   1788..1811    +  misc_RNA       sTRSV HHRz (fragment): hammerhead ribozyme from the tobacco ringspot virus satellite RNA (Khvorova et al., 2003)
   2565..3284    -  CDS            EGFP: the original enhanced GFP (Yang et al., 1996) mammalian codon-optimized
   3763..3854    +  ncRNA          HDV ribozyme: Accession: RF00094 - Hepatitis delta virus ribozyme
   3943..3998    +  polyA_signal   β-globin poly(A) signal: rabbit β-globin polyadenylation signal (Gil and Proudfoot, 1987)
   4382..4398    -  protein_bind   lac operator: The lac repressor binds to the lac operator to inhibit transcription in E. coli. This inhibition can be relieved by adding lactose or isopropyl-β-D-thiogalactopyranoside (IPTG). lac repressor encoded by lacI
   4406..4436    -  promoter       lac promoter: promoter for the E. coli lac operon
   4451..4472    -  protein_bind   CAP binding site: CAP binding activates transcription in the presence of cAMP. E. coli catabolite activator protein
   4485..4524    -  CDS            lacI (fragment): lac repressor; lacI; The lac repressor binds to the lac operator to inhibit transcription in E. coli. This inhibition can be relieved by adding lactose or isopropyl-β-D-thiogalactopyranoside (IPTG).
   4531..4553    +  promoter       SV40 promoter (fragment): SV40 enhancer and early promoter
   4577..4712    +  rep_origin     SV40 ori: SV40 origin of replication
   4732..4866    +  polyA_signal   SV40 poly(A) signal: SV40 polyadenylation signal
   4868..4922    -  CDS            lacI (fragment): lac repressor; lacI; The lac repressor binds to the lac operator to inhibit transcription in E. coli. This inhibition can be relieved by adding lactose or isopropyl-β-D-thiogalactopyranoside (IPTG).
   5105..5693    -  rep_origin     ori: high-copy-number ColE1/pMB1/pBR322/pUC origin of replication
   5864..6724    -  CDS            AmpR: β-lactamase; bla; confers resistance to ampicillin, carbenicillin, and related antibiotics
   6725..6829    -  promoter       AmpR promoter: bla
