[The description below was written by a language model from this plasmid's Addgene catalogue record and pLannotate feature annotations shown in this document.]
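Description:
pCAGGS_3E5E_eGFP is a 6,855 bp mammalian expression plasmid built on the pCAGGS backbone that supplies an Ebola virus (Zaire ebolavirus, Mayinga) minigenome from an RNA polymerase II promoter. It is maintained in E. coli as a high-copy plasmid through a ColE1/pUC-type origin and selected with ampicillin via the β-lactamase gene. The backbone also carries an SV40 origin and poly(A) signal along with remnants of lac regulatory sequence, which play no evident role in the minigenome function.

Transcription is driven by the CAG promoter, annotated here as the CMV immediate-early enhancer, the chicken β-actin promoter and a chimeric β-actin/β-globin intron, and it terminates at a rabbit β-globin polyadenylation signal. Between these elements lies the minigenome cassette, flanked upstream by a partial match to a hammerhead ribozyme and downstream by a hepatitis delta virus ribozyme. Such ribozymes are typically used to self-cleave the Pol II transcript so that the released RNA has precise viral-like termini free of cap and poly(A) additions. The EGFP coding sequence sits in reverse orientation relative to the CAG promoter, consistent with production of a negative-sense, genome-like RNA; the unannotated regions either side of EGFP presumably hold the viral 3′ and 5′ terminal sequences implied by the "3E5E" name, though the feature table does not label them. In that arrangement, EGFP would be expressed only when the viral polymerase complex transcribes the minigenome. The record does not list any helper plasmids supplying those proteins.

The cassette was transferred from a pcDNA3.1 version by Gibson cloning. The listed insert size of 4,754 bp is larger than the span between the ribozymes. The associated publication presents this Pol II-driven system as a tool for antiviral drug screening, with EGFP fluorescence reporting viral RNA synthesis.
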