Addgene plasmid #103054: pCAGGS_3E5E_eGFP
Purpose: Encodes Ebola virus minigenome with EGFP reporter gene. Minigenome is under control of the CAG promoter
Depositing lab: Elke Mühlberger. Depositing organization: Boston University Medical Campus. Publication: An RNA polymerase II-driven Ebola virus minigenome system as an advanced tool for antiviral drug screening. Nelson EV, Pacheco JR, Hume AJ, Cressey TN, Deflube LR, Ruedas JB, Connor JH, Ebihara H, Muhlberger E. Antiviral Res. 2017 Aug 12;146:21-27. doi: 10.1016/j.antiviral.2017.08.005. PubMed 28807685.
Backbone
  Vector backbone: pCAGGs
  Total vector size (bp): 6855
  Vector type: Mammalian Expression
Growth in bacteria
  Bacterial resistance: Ampicillin, 100 μg/mL
  Growth temperature: 37°C
  Growth strain: DH5alpha
  Copy number: High Copy
Gene/Insert
  Gene/Insert name: Ebola virus (ebolavirus Zaire, Mayinga) minigenome
  Species: ebolavirus Zaire, Mayinga
  Insert size (bp): 4754
  Promoter: CAG
  Tag / fusion protein: 3E5E eGFP cloned into pCAGGS vector from pCDNA3.1 3E5E eGFP
  Cloning method: Gibson Cloning
  Sequencing primers: 5′ CAG-F GCAACGTGCTGGTTATTGTG
Terms and licenses: Academic/Nonprofit Terms; Industry Terms: Not Available to Industry
How to cite: pCAGGS_3E5E_eGFP was a gift from Elke Mühlberger (Addgene plasmid # 103054 ; http://n2t.net/addgene:103054 ; RRID:Addgene_103054)
