>Addgene plasmid #103054 | pCAGGS_3E5E_eGFP | addgene partial sequence | sequence record 200889 | Addgene Partial NGS Result
GACATTGATTATTGACTAGTTATTAATAGTAATCAATTACGGGGTCATTAGTTCATAGCCCATATATGGA
GTTCCGCGTTACATAACTTACGGTAAATGGCCCGCCTGGCTGACCGCCCAACGACCCCCGCCCATTGACG
TCAATAATGACGTATGTTCCCATAGTAACGCCAATAGGGACTTTCCATTGACGTCAATGGGTGGAGTATT
TACGGTAAACTGCCCACTTGGCAGTACATCAAGTGTATCATATGCCAAGTACGCCCCCTATTGACGTCAA
TGACGGTAAATGGCCCGCCTGGCATTATGCCCAGTACATGACCTTATGGGACTTTCCTACTTGGCAGTAC
ATCTACGTATTAGTCATCGCTATTACCATGGTCGAGGTGAGCCCCACGTTCTGCTTCACTCTCCCCATCT
CCCCCCCCTCCCCACCCCCAATTTTGTATTTATTTATTTTTTAATTATTTTGTGCAGCGATGGGGGCGGG
GGGGGGGGGCCGGGGAGGGCTCGGGGGAGGGGCGCGGCGGCCCCCGGAGCGCCGGCGGCTGTCGAGGCGC
GGCGAGCCGCAGCCATTGCCTTTTATGGTAATCGTGCGAGAGGGCGCAGGGACTTCCTTTGTCCCAAATC
TGTGCGGAGCCGAAATCTGGGAGGCGCCGCCGCACCCCCTCTAGCGGGCGCGGGGCGAAGCGGTGCGGCG
CCGGCAGGAAGGAAATGGGCGGGGAGGGCCTTCGTGCGTCGCCGCGCCGCCGTCCCCTTCTCCCTCTCCA
GCCTCGGGGCTGTCCGCGGGGGGACGGCTGCCTTCGGGGGGGACGGGGCAGGGCGGGGTTCGGCTTCTGG
CGTGTGACCGGCGGCTCTAGAGCCTCTGCTAACCATGTTCATGCCTTCTTCTTTTTCCTACAGCTCCTGG
GCAACGTGCTGGTTATTGTGCTGTCTCATCATTTTGGCAAAGAATTCCTCGAGGGTACCCCCGGGGCGGC
CGCGAGCTCTTAATTAGCTAGCGAATTGTGTGTCCACTGATGAGTCCGTGAGGACGAAACCCGGAGTCCC
GGGTCTGGACACACAAAAAAGAAGAAATAGATTTATTTTTAAATTTTTGTGTGCGACCATTTTTCCAGGA
ATCCTTTTTGCAACGTTTATTCTGGCGAGCCTTCTGATGAGCGTGGTCAATGTCTTAATTATCATTAACA
CGAAGATTATTATCTAGTCTGCTATATTGTAAAGAAGGTATTTCTGATTTTACAGTCCTGCCTTTTCTTT
TAATTTTATCATTCTGTATGAAATAGTAGCTTACTAGACAAAAATGTTAAGGTTATTACACCTAATCTCT
TATTTTACACAAAGATTAAGGCTATCACCGTTTTTAAAACGACAAATTAAAGTAATGATAATTATAAAAA
ACTTAATCTTAAAGATCAATTTTGTTTTAAGAAGTTGTGTTATCAACCAAAACACTATTCCATCTGACAG
GATATTGATACAACATTATTATATCAATAACAATATGAGCCCAGACCTTTCGTTAAAGCTTAATTATAAA
GAGTGCAGAGTTTATTATGTTGCGTTAAATTCATTGCGGCAGTAATATGTCACACATGCTGCATTGTGAA
TTTTTTGATTATCACGCAGGGAGAGAGGCTAAATATAGTATATAATATAGGGACTCCTTTCGTTATTTAA
ATAGTTGTTTATTGAGATTAGATCAATATGATGTATGAGAGCAATTTATGAGTTTTTTATAATCTGTATG
TTAATAACCAACCTTTGCAAGTATCAGGATACTATGCGGCCGCTTACTTGTACAGCTCGTCCATGCCGAG
AGTGATCCCGGCGGCGGTCACGAACTCCAGCAGGACCATGTGATCGCGCTTCTCGTTGGGGTCTTTGCTC
AGGGCGGACTGGGTGCTCAGGTAGTGGTTGTCGGGCAGCAGCACGGGGCCGTCGCCGATGGGGGTGTTCT
GCTGGTAGTGGTCGGCGAGCTGCACGCTGCCGTCCTCGATGTTGTGGCGGATCTTGAAGTTCACCTTGAT
GCCGTTCTTCTGCTTGTCGGCCATGATATAGACGTTGTGGCTGTTGTAGTTGTACTCCAGCTTGTGCCCC
AGGATGTTGCCGTCCTCCTTGAAGTCGATGCCCTTCAGCTCGATGCGGTTCACCAGGGTGTCGCCCTCGA
ACTTCACCTCGGCGCGGGTCTTGTAGTTGCCGTCGTCCTTGAAGAAGATGGTGCGCTCCTGGACGTAGCC
TTCGGGCATGGCGGACTTGAAGAAGTCGTGCTGCTTCATGTGGTCGGGGTAGCGGCTGAAGCACTGCACG
CCGTAGGTCAGGGTGGTCACGAGGGTGGGCCAGGGCACGGGCAGCTTGCCGGTGGTGCAGATGAACTTCA
GGGTCAGCTTGCCGTAGGTGGCATCGCCCTCGCCCTCGCCGGACACGCTGAACTTGTGGCCGTTTACGTC
GCCGTCCAGCTCGACCAGGATGGGCACCACCCCGGTGAACAGCTCCTCGCCCTTGCTCACCATCATATGA
GACATACTCGGAATTTTGTGATTCCGAGCAATTTGTCTTTTAACTATTTCCAATGTTTTACCCCAAGCTT
TAGGGTTGTTGAATCTTCAATCCCCTAAGTGTTCAAGTTCAAAACCAAGGTTAATTCTCAATCTTGCTTG
TTTGACTGTGAACTAATGCTGTCCTTTAACAATAATGTTTCTATTAAGGTTGTTGGATCACCCTGCAGAG
TCTGAGGTGGAACTTGTGATGTGATAAGACCTAGGTGTTGACAAGGGATTTTCAACTGAGCACACTGATG
CCCTTGCTCCCTTCGGAGACCTAGGTTGTTCTCTATCTTTGTGATGTGGCTCTGAAACAAACCAGGTGTG
ATTACAGTAACAATTTCAATTTAAATTCCGATATAAATTTCAATGAGAGGAAAATTATTAATCTTCCTCA
TAGTTATTCGCACACAAAAGATCCTAAAAATTCTTCTTTCTTTTTGTGTGTCCGGGGTCGGCATGGCATC
TCCACCTCCTCGCGGTCCGACCTGGGCATCCGAAGGAGGACGTCGTCCACTCGGATGGCTAAGGGAGAGC
TCCCTAGATCGGAACTCGCTAGCAGATCTTTTTCCCTCTGCCAAAAATTATGGGGACATCATGAAGCCCC
TTGAGCATCTGACTTCTGGCTAATAAAGGAAATTTATTTTCATTGCAATAGTGTGTTGGAATTTTTTGTG
TCTCTCACTCGGAAGGACATATGGGAGGGCAAATCATTTAAAACATCAGAATGAGTATTTGGTTTAGAGT
TTGGCAACATATGCCCATATGCTGGCTGCCATGAACAAAGGTTGGCTATAAAGAGGTCATCAGTATATGA
AACAGCCCCCTGCTGTCCATTCCTTATTCCATAGAAAAGCCTTGACTTGAGGTTAGATTTTTTTTATATT
TTGTTTTGTGTTATTTTTTTCTTTAACATCCCTAAAATTTTCCTTACATGTTTTACTAGCCAGATTTTTC
CTCCTCTCCTGACTACTCCCAGTCATAGCTGTCCCTCTTCTCTTATGGAGATCCCTCGACCTGCAGCCCA
AGCTTGGCGTAATCATGGTCATAGCTGTTTCCTGTGTGAAATTGTTATCCGCTCACAATTCCACACAACA
TACGAGCCGGAAGCATAAAGTGTAAAGCCTGGGGTGCCTAATGAGTGAGCTAACTCACATTAATTGCGTT
GCGCTCACTGCCCGCTTTCCAGTCGGGAAACCTGTCGTGCCAGCGGATCCGCATCTCAATTAGTCAGCAA
CCATAGTCCCGCCCCTAACTCCGCCCATCCCGCCCCTAACTCCGCCCAGTTCCGCCCATTCTCCGCCCCA
TGGCTGACTAATTTTTTTTATTTATGCAGAGGCCGAGGCCGCCTCGGCCTCTGAGCTATTCCAGAAGTAG
TGAGGAGGCTTTTTTGGAGGCCTAGGCTTTTGCAAAAAGCTAACTTGTTTATTGCAGCTTATAATGGTTA
CAAATAAAGCAATAGCATCACAAATTTCACAAATAAAGCATTTTTTTCACTGCATTCTAGTTGTGGTTTG
TCCAAACTCATCAATGTATCTTATCATGTCTGGATCCGCTGCATTAATGAATCGGCCAACGCGCGGGGAG
AGGCGGTTTGCGTATTGGGCGCTCTTCCGCTTCCTCGCTCACTGACTCGCTGCGCTCGGTCGTTCGGCTG
CGGCGAGCGGTATCAGCTCACTCAAAGGCGGTAATACGGTTATCCACAGAATCAGGGGATAACGCAGGAA
AGAACATGTGAGCAAAAGGCCAGCAAAAGGCCAGGAACCGTAAAAAGGCCGCGTTGCTGGCGTTTTTCCA
TAGGCTCCGCCCCCCTGACGAGCATCACAAAAATCGACGCTCAAGTCAGAGGTGGCGAAACCCGACAGGA
CTATAAAGATACCAGGCGTTTCCCCCTGGAAGCTCCCTCGTGCGCTCTCCTGTTCCGACCCTGCCGCTTA
CCGGATACCTGTCCGCCTTTCTCCCTTCGGGAAGCGTGGCGCTTTCTCATAGCTCACGCTGTAGGTATCT
CAGTTCGGTGTAGGTCGTTCGCTCCAAGCTGGGCTGTGTGCACGAACCCCCCGTTCAGCCCGACCGCTGC
GCCTTATCCGGTAACTATCGTCTTGAGTCCAACCCGGTAAGACACGACTTATCGCCACTGGCAGCAGCCA
CTGGTAACAGGATTAGCAGAGCGAGGTATGTAGGCGGTGCTACAGAGTTCTTGAAGTGGTGGCCTAACTA
CGGCTACACTAGAAGAACAGTATTTGGTATCTGCGCTCTGCTGAAGCCAGTTACCTTCGGAAAAAGAGTT
GGTAGCTCTTGATCCGGCAAACAAACCACCGCTTGTAGCGGTGGTTTTTTTGTTTGCAAGCAGCAGATTA
CGCGCAGAAAAAAAGGATCTCAAGAAGATCCTTTGATCTTTTCTACGGGGTCTGACGCTCAGTGGAACGA
AAACTCACGTTAAGGGATTTTGGTCATGAGATTATCAAAAAGGATCTTCACCTAGATCCTTTTAAATTAA
AAATGAAGTTTTAAATCAATCTAAAGTATATATGAGTAAACTTGGTCTGACAGTTACCAATGCTTAATCA
GTGAGGCACCTATCTCAGCGATCTGTCTATTTCGTTCATCCATAGTTGCCTGACTCCCCGTCGTGTAGAT
AACTACGATACGGGAGGGCTTACCATCTGGCCCCAGTGCTGCAATGATACCGCGAGACCCACGCTCACCG
GCTCCAGATTTATCAGCAATAAACCAGCCAGCCGGAAGGGCCGAGCGCAGAAGTGGTCCTGCAACTTTAT
CCGCCTCCATCCAGTCTATTAATTGTTGCCGGGAAGCTAGAGTAAGTAGTTCGCCAGTTAATAGTTTGCG
CAACGTTGTTGCCATTGCTACAGGCATCGTGGTGTCACGCTCGTCGTTTGGTATGGCTTCATTCAGCTCC
GGTTCCCAACGATCAAGGCGAGTTACATGATCCCCCATGTTGTGCAAAAAAGCGGTTAGCTCCTTCGGTC
CTCCGATCGTTGTCAGAAGTAAGTTGGCCGCAGTGTTATCACTCATGGTTATGGCAGCACTGCATAATTC
TCTTACTGTCATGCCATCCGTAAGATGCTTTTCTGTGACTGGTGAGTACTCAACCAAGTCATTCTGAGAA
TAGTGTATGCGGCGACCGAGTTGCTCTTGCCCGGCGTCAATACGGGATAATACCGCGCCACATAGCAGAA
CTTTAAAAGTGCTCATCATTGGAAAACGTTCTTCGGGGCGAAAACTCTCAAGGATCTTACCGCTGTTGAG
ATCCAGTTCGATGTAACCCACTCGTGCACCCAACTGATCTTCAGCATCTTTTACTTTCACCAGCGTTTCT
GGGTGAGCAAAAACAGGAAGGCAAAATGCCGCAAAAAAGGGAATAAGGGCGACACGGAAATGTTGAATAC
TCATACTCTTCCTTTTTCAATATTATTGAAGCATTTATCAGGGTTATTGTCTCATGAGCGGATACATATT
TGAATGTATTTAGAAAAATAAACAAATAGGGGTTCCGCGCACATTTCCCCGAAAAGTGCCACCTGGGTC
